>Addgene plasmid #205648 | LCAPPW | addgene full sequence | sequence record 409382 | Addgene NGS Result
GGAAGGGCTAATTCACTCCCAAAGAAGACAAGATATCCTTGATCTGTGGATCTACCACACACAAGGCTAC
TTCCCTGATTAGCAGAACTACACACCAGGGCCAGGGGTCAGATATCCACTGACCTTTGGATGGTGCTACA
AGCTAGTACCAGTTGAGCCAGATAAGGTAGAAGAGGCCAATAAAGGAGAGAACACCAGCTTGTTACACCC
TGTGAGCCTGCATGGGATGGATGACCCGGAGAGAGAAGTGTTAGAGTGGAGGTTTGACAGCCGCCTAGCA
TTTCATCACGTGGCCCGAGAGCTGCATCCGGAGTACTTCAAGAACTGCTGATATCGAGCTTGCTACAAGG
GACTTTCCGCTGGGGACTTTCCAGGGAGGCGTGGCCTGGGCGGGACTGGGGAGTGGCGAGCCCTCAGATC
CTGCATATAAGCAGCTGCTTTTTGCCTGTACTGGGTCTCTCTGGTTAGACCAGATCTGAGCCTGGGAGCT
CTCTGGCTAACTAGGGAACCCACTGCTTAAGCCTCAATAAAGCTTGCCTTGAGTGCTTCAAGTAGTGTGT
GCCCGTCTGTTGTGTGACTCTGGTAACTAGAGATCCCTCAGACCCTTTTAGTCAGTGTGGAAAATCTCTA
GCAGTGGCGCCCGAACAGGGACTTGAAAGCGAAAGGGAAACCAGAGGAGCTCTCTCGACGCAGGACTCGG
CTTGCTGAAGCGCGCACGGCAAGAGGCGAGGGGCGGCGACTGGTGAGTACGCCAAAAATTTTGACTAGCG
GAGGCTAGAAGGAGAGAGATGGGTGCGAGAGCGTCAGTATTAAGCGGGGGAGAATTAGATCGCGATGGGA
AAAAATTCGGTTAAGGCCAGGGGGAAAGAAAAAATATAAATTAAAACATATAGTATGGGCAAGCAGGGAG
CTAGAACGATTCGCAGTTAATCCTGGCCTGTTAGAAACATCAGAAGGCTGTAGACAAATACTGGGACAGC
TACAACCATCCCTTCAGACAGGATCAGAAGAACTTAGATCATTATATAATACAGTAGCAACCCTCTATTG
TGTGCATCAAAGGATAGAGATAAAAGACACCAAGGAAGCTTTAGACAAGATAGAGGAAGAGCAAAACAAA
AGTAAGACCACCGCACAGCAAGCGGCCGGCCGCTGATCTTCAGACCTGGAGGAGGAGATATGAGGGACAA
TTGGAGAAGTGAATTATATAAATATAAAGTAGTAAAAATTGAACCATTAGGAGTAGCACCCACCAAGGCA
AAGAGAAGAGTGGTGCAGAGAGAAAAAAGAGCAGTGGGAATAGGAGCTTTGTTCCTTGGGTTCTTGGGAG
CAGCAGGAAGCACTATGGGCGCAGCGTCAATGACGCTGACGGTACAGGCCAGACAATTATTGTCTGGTAT
AGTGCAGCAGCAGAACAATTTGCTGAGGGCTATTGAGGCGCAACAGCATCTGTTGCAACTCACAGTCTGG
GGCATCAAGCAGCTCCAGGCAAGAATCCTGGCTGTGGAAAGATACCTAAAGGATCAACAGCTCCTGGGGA
TTTGGGGTTGCTCTGGAAAACTCATTTGCACCACTGCTGTGCCTTGGAATGCTAGTTGGAGTAATAAATC
TCTGGAACAGATTTGGAATCACACGACCTGGATGGAGTGGGACAGAGAAATTAACAATTACACAAGCTTA
ATACACTCCTTAATTGAAGAATCGCAAAACCAGCAAGAAAAGAATGAACAAGAATTATTGGAATTAGATA
AATGGGCAAGTTTGTGGAATTGGTTTAACATAACAAATTGGCTGTGGTATATAAAATTATTCATAATGAT
AGTAGGAGGCTTGGTAGGTTTAAGAATAGTTTTTGCTGTACTTTCTATAGTGAATAGAGTTAGGCAGGGA
TATTCACCATTATCGTTTCAGACCCACCTCCCAACCCCGAGGGGACCCGACAGGCCCGAAGGAATAGAAG
AAGAAGGTGGAGAGAGAGACAGAGACAGATCCATTCGATTAGTGAACGGATCTCGACGGTATCGCCTTTA
AAAGAAAAGGGGGGATTGGGGGGTACAGTGCAGGGGAAAGAATAGTAGACATAATAGCAACAGACATACA
AACTAAAGAATTACAAAAACAAATTACAAAAATTCAAAATTTTCGGGTTTATTACAGGGACAGCAGAGAT
CCAGTTTATCGATAAGCTTGGGAGTTCCGCGTTACATAACTTACGGTAAATGGCCCGCCTGGCTGACCGC
CCAACGACCCCCGCCCATTGACGTCAATAATGACGTATGTTCCCATAGTAACGCCAATAGGGACTTTCCA
TTGACGTCAATGGGTGGAGTATTTACGGTAAACTGCCCACTTGGCAGTACATCAAGTGTATCATATGCCA
AGTACGCCCCCTATTGACGTCAATGACGGTAAATGGCCCGCCTGGCATTATGCCCAGTACATGACCTTAT
GGGACTTTCCTACTTGGCAGTACATCTACGTATTAGTCATCGCTATTACCATGGTGATGCGGTTTTGGCA
GTACATCAATGGGCGTGGATAGCGGTTTGACTCACGGGGATTTCCAAGTCTCCACCCCATTGACGTCAAT
GGGAGTTTGTTTTGGCACCAAAATCAACGGGACTTTCCAAAATGTCGTAACAACTCCGCCCCATTGACGC
AAATGGGCGGTAGGCGTGTACGGTGGGAGGTCTATATAAGCAGAGCTCGTTTAGTGAACCGTCAGATCGC
CTGGAGACGCCATCCACGCTGTTTTGACCTCCATAGAAGACACCGACTCTACTAGAGGATCGCTAGCGCT
TCGACTAGGGATAACAGGGTAATTGTTTGAATGAGGCTTCAGTACTTTACAGAATCGTTGCCTGCACATC
TTGGAAACACTTGCTGGGATTACTTCGACTTCTTAACCCAACAGAAGGCTCGAGAAGGTATATTGCTGTT
GACAGGATCCACATTAACAACTTTAAGTCCAGCAATTTGAGTTAAGGGTGTTGCTCTCAATGATTTCACT
AATGGTTCAATTTTTAATTTCTTTTCTTCTGGTTCAAAATTCAAGTTTCAAGTGAAAGTGTAATATGCAC
CCATTTCTTTCAATAAATCTTCTAAATAGTCCACTAATGTTTTATTTTGTTTTTTACAAAATCAAGCAGC
CTCTGCTATCAATATAGAACCTTGTATTCCATCTTTATCTCTAGCTGAGTCATCAATTACATATCCATAA
CTTTCTTCATAAGCAAAAACAAAATTTAATCCGTTATCTTCTTCTTTAGCAATTTCTCTACCCATTCATT
TCAATCCAGTTAAAGTTTTTACAATCTTAACTCCATATTTTTCCTGAGCGATTCTATCACCCAAATCACT
TGTTACAAAACTTGAATATAGAGCCGGATTTTTTGGAATGCTATTTAAGCGTTTTAGATTTGATAATTTT
CAATCAATTAAAATTGGTCCTGTTTGATTTCCATCTAATCTTACAAAATGACCATCATGTTTTATTGCCA
TTCCAAATCTGTCAGCATCTGGGTCATTCATAATAATAATATCTGCATCATGTTTAATACCATATTCAAG
CGGTATTTTTCATGCAGGATCAAATTCTGGATTTGGATTTACAACATTTTTCAATGTTTCATCTTCAAAT
GCACGATCTTCACCCTCAATAACGTTATATCCTGATTCACGTAATCTTTTTGGGGTAAATTTAGTTCCTG
TTCCATTAACTGCGCTAAAAATAGGGCCCTGCCTCGGACTTCAAGGGGCTAGAATTCGAGCAATTATCTT
GTTTACTAAAACTGAATACCTTGCTATCTCTTTGATACATTTTTACAAAGCTGAATTAAAATGGTATAAA
TTAAATCACTTTTTTCAATTCTACCGGGTAGGGGAGGCGCTTTTCCCAAGGCAGTCTGGAGCATGCGCTT
TAGCAGCCCCGCTGGGCACTTGGCGCTACACAAGTGGCCTCTGGCCTCGCACACATTCCACATCCACCGG
TAGGCGCCAACCGGCTCCGTTCTTTGGTGGCCCCTTCGCGCCACCTTCTACTCCTCCCCTAGTCAGGAAG
TTCCCCCCCGCCCCGCAGCTCGCGTCGTGCAGGACGTGACAAATGGAAGTAGCACGTCTCACTAGTCTCG
TGCAGATGGACAGCACCGCTGAGCAATGGAAGCGGGTAGGCCTTTGGGGCAGCGGCCAATAGCAGCTTTG
CTCCTTCGCTTTCTGGGCTCAGAGGCTGGGAAGGGGTGGGTCCGGGGGCGGGCTCAGGGGCGGGCTCAGG
GGCGGGGCGGGCGCCCGAAGGTCCTCCGGAGGCCCGGCATTCTGCACGCTTCAAAAGCGCACGTCTGCCG
CGCTGTTCTCCTCTTCCTCATCTCCGGGCCTTTCGACCTTTAATTAACCACCATGACCGAGTACAAGCCC
ACGGTGCGCCTCGCCACCCGCGACGACGTCCCCAGGGCCGTACGCACCCTCGCCGCCGCGTTCGCCGACT
ACCCCGCCACGCGCCACACCGTCGATCCGGACCGCCACATCGAGCGGGTCACCGAGCTGCAAGAACTCTT
CCTCACGCGCGTCGGGCTCGACATCGGCAAGGTGTGGGTCGCGGACGACGGCGCCGCGGTGGCGGTCTGG
ACCACGCCGGAGAGCGTCGAAGCGGGGGCGGTGTTCGCCGAGATCGGCCCGCGCATGGCCGAGTTGAGCG
GTTCCCGGCTGGCCGCGCAGCAACAGATGGAAGGCCTCCTGGCGCCGCACCGGCCCAAGGAGCCCGCGTG
GTTCCTGGCCACCGTCGGCGTCTCGCCCGACCACCAGGGCAAGGGTCTGGGCAGCGCCGTCGTGCTCCCC
GGAGTGGAGGCGGCCGAGCGCGCCGGGGTGCCCGCCTTCCTGGAGACCTCCGCGCCCCGCAACCTCCCCT
TCTACGAGCGGCTCGGCTTCACCGTCACCGCCGACGTCGAGGTGCCCGAAGGACCGCGCACCTGGTGCAT
GACCCGCAAGCCCGGTGCCTGAGTTTAAACATCAACCTCTGGATTACAAAATTTGTGAAAGATTGACTGG
TATTCTTAACTATGTTGCTCCTTTTACGCTATGTGGATACGCTGCTTTAATGCCTTTGTATCATGCTATT
GCTTCCCGTATGGCTTTCATTTTCTCCTCCTTGTATAAATCCTGGTTGCTGTCTCTTTATGAGGAGTTGT
GGCCCGTTGTCAGGCAACGTGGCGTGGTGTGCACTGTGTTTGCTGACGCAACCCCCACTGGTTGGGGCAT
TGCCACCACCTGTCAGCTCCTTTCCGGGACTTTCGCTTTCCCCCTCCCTATTGCCACGGCGGAACTCATC
GCCGCCTGCCTTGCCCGCTGCTGGACAGGGGCTCGGCTGTTGGGCACTGACAATTCCGTGGTGTTGTCGG
GGAAGCTGACGTCCTTTCCATGGCTGCTCGCCTGTGTTGCCACCTGGATTCTGCGCGGGACGTCCTTCTG
CTACGTCCCTTCGGCCCTCAATCCAGCGGACCTTCCTTCCCGCGGCCTGCTGCCGGCTCTGCGGCCTCTT
CCGCGTCTTCGCCTTCGCCCTCAGACGAGTCGGATCTCCCTTTGGGCCGCCTCCCCGCCTGGCCTGCAGG
GGTACCTTTAAGACCAATGACTTACAAGGCAGCTGTAGATCTTAGCCACTTTTTAAAAGAAAAGAGGGGA
CTGGAAGGGCTAATTCACTCCCAACGAAGACAAGATATCCTTGATCTGTGGATCTACCACACACAAGGCT
ACTTCCCTGATTAGCAGAACTACACACCAGGGCCAGGGGTCAGATATCCACTGACCTTTGGATGGTGCTA
CAAGCTAGTACCAGTTGAGCCAGATAAGGTAGAAGAGGCCAATAAAGGAGAGAACACCAGCTTGTTACAC
CCTGTGAGCCTGCATGGGATGGATGACCCGGAGAGAGAAGTGTTAGAGTGGAGGTTTGACAGCCGCCTAG
CATTTCATCACGTGGCCCGAGAGCTGCATCCGGAGTACTTCAAGAACTGCTGATATCGAGCTTGCTACAA
GGGACTTTCCGCTGGGGACTTTCCAGGGAGGCGTGGCCTGGGCGGGACTGGGGAGTGGCGAGCCCTCAGA
TCCTGCATATAAGCAGCTGCTTTTTGCCTGTACTGGGTCTCTCTGGTTAGACCAGATCTGAGCCTGGGAG
CTCTCTGGCTAACTAGGGAACCCACTGCTTAAGCCTCAATAAAGCTTGCCTTGAGTGCTTCAAGTAGTGT
GTGCCCGTCTGTTGTGTGACTCTGGTAACTAGAGATCCCTCAGACCCTTTTAGTCAGTGTGGAAAATCTC
TAGCAGTAGTAGTTCATGTCATCTTATTATTCAGTATTTATAACTTGCAAAGAAATGAATATCAGAGAGT
GAGAGGCCTTGACATTGCTAGCGTTTTACCGTCGACCTCTAGCTAGAGCTTGGCGTAATCATGGTCATAG
CTGTTTCCTGTGTGAAATTGTTATCCGCTCACAATTCCACACAACATACGAGCCGGAAGCATAAAGTGTA
AAGCCTGGGGTGCCTAATGAGTGAGCTAACTCACATTAATTGCGTTGCGCTCACTGCCCGCTTTCCAGTC
GGGAAACCTGTCGTGCCAGCTGCATTAATGAATCGGCCAACGCGCGGGGAGAGGCGGTTTGCGTATTGGG
CGCTCTTCCGCTTCCTCGCTCACTGACTCGCTGCGCTCGGTCGTTCGGCTGCGGCGAGCGGTATCAGCTC
ACTCAAAGGCGGTAATACGGTTATCCACAGAATCAGGGGATAACGCAGGAAAGAACATGTGAGCAAAAGG
CCAGCAAAAGGCCAGGAACCGTAAAAAGGCCGCGTTGCTGGCGTTTTTCCATAGGCTCCGCCCCCCTGAC
GAGCATCACAAAAATCGACGCTCAAGTCAGAGGTGGCGAAACCCGACAGGACTATAAAGATACCAGGCGT
TTCCCCCTGGAAGCTCCCTCGTGCGCTCTCCTGTTCCGACCCTGCCGCTTACCGGATACCTGTCCGCCTT
TCTCCCTTCGGGAAGCGTGGCGCTTTCTCATAGCTCACGCTGTAGGTATCTCAGTTCGGTGTAGGTCGTT
CGCTCCAAGCTGGGCTGTGTGCACGAACCCCCCGTTCAGCCCGACCGCTGCGCCTTATCCGGTAACTATC
GTCTTGAGTCCAACCCGGTAAGACACGACTTATCGCCACTGGCAGCAGCCACTGGTAACAGGATTAGCAG
AGCGAGGTATGTAGGCGGTGCTACAGAGTTCTTGAAGTGGTGGCCTAACTACGGCTACACTAGAAGAACA
GTATTTGGTATCTGCGCTCTGCTGAAGCCAGTTACCTTCGGAAAAAGAGTTGGTAGCTCTTGATCCGGCA
AACAAACCACCGCTGGTAGCGGTGGTTTTTTTGTTTGCAAGCAGCAGATTACGCGCAGAAAAAAAGGATC
TCAAGAAGATCCTTTGATCTTTTCTACGGGGTCTGACGCTCAGTGGAACGAAAACTCACGTTAAGGGATT
TTGGTCATGAGATTATCAAAAAGGATCTTCACCTAGATCCTTTTAAATTAAAAATGAAGTTTTAAATCAA
TCTAAAGTATATATGAGTAAACTTGGTCTGACAGTTACCAATGCTTAATCAGTGAGGCACCTATCTCAGC
GATCTGTCTATTTCGTTCATCCATAGTTGCCTGACTCCCCGTCGTGTAGATAACTACGATACGGGAGGGC
TTACCATCTGGCCCCAGTGCTGCAATGATACCGCGAGACCCACGCTCACCGGCTCCAGATTTATCAGCAA
TAAACCAGCCAGCCGGAAGGGCCGAGCGCAGAAGTGGTCCTGCAACTTTATCCGCCTCCATCCAGTCTAT
TAATTGTTGCCGGGAAGCTAGAGTAAGTAGTTCGCCAGTTAATAGTTTGCGCAACGTTGTTGCCATTGCT
ACAGGCATCGTGGTGTCACGCTCGTCGTTTGGTATGGCTTCATTCAGCTCCGGTTCCCAACGATCAAGGC
GAGTTACATGATCCCCCATGTTGTGCAAAAAAGCGGTTAGCTCCTTCGGTCCTCCGATCGTTGTCAGAAG
TAAGTTGGCCGCAGTGTTATCACTCATGGTTATGGCAGCACTGCATAATTCTCTTACTGTCATGCCATCC
GTAAGATGCTTTTCTGTGACTGGTGAGTACTCAACCAAGTCATTCTGAGAATAGTGTATGCGGCGACCGA
GTTGCTCTTGCCCGGCGTCAATACGGGATAATACCGCGCCACATAGCAGAACTTTAAAAGTGCTCATCAT
TGGAAAACGTTCTTCGGGGCGAAAACTCTCAAGGATCTTACCGCTGTTGAGATCCAGTTCGATGTAACCC
ACTCGTGCACCCAACTGATCTTCAGCATCTTTTACTTTCACCAGCGTTTCTGGGTGAGCAAAAACAGGAA
GGCAAAATGCCGCAAAAAAGGGAATAAGGGCGACACGGAAATGTTGAATACTCATACTCTTCCTTTTTCA
ATATTATTGAAGCATTTATCAGGGTTATTGTCTCATGAGCGGATACATATTTGAATGTATTTAGAAAAAT
AAACAAATAGGGGTTCCGCGCACATTTCCCCGAAAAGTGCCACCTGACGTCGACGGATCGGGAGATCAAC
TTGTTTATTGCAGCTTATAATGGTTACAAATAAAGCAATAGCATCACAAATTTCACAAATAAAGCATTTT
TTTCACTGCATTCTAGTTGTGGTTTGTCCAAACTCATCAATGTATCTTATCATGTCTGGATCAACTGGAT
AACTCAAGCTAACCAAAATCATCCCAAACTTCCCACCCCATACCCTATTACCACTGCCAATTACCTGTGG
TTTCATTTACTCTAAACCTGTGATTCCTCTGAATTATTTTCATTTTAAAGAAATTGTATTTGTTAAATAT
GTACTACAAACTTAGTAGTT
Features (pLannotate 1.2.2; 23 found; start..end, strand, type, name):
    376..633     +  LTR            5' LTR (truncated): truncated 5' long terminal repeat (LTR) from HIV-1
    680..805     +  misc_feature   HIV-1 Ψ: packaging signal of human immunodeficiency virus type 1
    789..1127    +  CDS            HIV-1 gag (fragment): gag protein from human immunodeficiency virus 1; gag
   1302..1535    +  misc_feature   RRE: The Rev response element (RRE) of HIV-1 allows for Rev-dependent mRNA export from the nucleus to the cytoplasm.
   1912..2012    +  CDS            Rev (fragment): human immunodeficiency virus 1 (HIV-1) Rev protein; rev; enhances nuclear export of unspliced and incompletely spliced viral mRNAs
   2027..2142    +  misc_feature   cPPT/CTS: central polypurine tract and central termination sequence of HIV-1 (lacking the first T)
   2200..2503    +  enhancer       CMV enhancer: human cytomegalovirus immediate early enhancer
   2504..2707    +  promoter       CMV promoter: human cytomegalovirus (CMV) immediate early promoter
   3739..3862    +  ncRNA          3' miR-30a: sequence downstream of the 71-nt precursor of the human miR-30a microRNA (Zeng et al., 2002) miRNA
   3876..4375    +  promoter       PGK promoter: mouse phosphoglycerate kinase 1 promoter
   4393..4992    +  CDS            PuroR: puromycin N-acetyltransferase; pac from Streptomyces alboniger; confers resistance to puromycin
   5001..5588    +  misc_feature   WPRE: woodchuck hepatitis virus posttranscriptional regulatory element
   5602..6000    +  CDS            nef (fragment): NEF_HV1BR - Experimental evidence at protein level: Swiss-Prot protein existence level 1. Extracellular Nef protein targets CD4(+) T-lymphocytes for apoptosis by interacting with CXCR4 surface receptors (PubMed:14990729). From Human immunodeficiency virus type 1 group M subtype B (isolate BRU/LAI) (HIV-1).
   6048..6305    +  LTR            5' LTR (truncated): truncated 5' long terminal repeat (LTR) from HIV-1
   6458..6474    -  protein_bind   lac operator: The lac repressor binds to the lac operator to inhibit transcription in E. coli. This inhibition can be relieved by adding lactose or isopropyl-β-D-thiogalactopyranoside (IPTG). lac repressor encoded by lacI
   6482..6512    -  promoter       lac promoter: promoter for the E. coli lac operon
   6527..6548    -  protein_bind   CAP binding site: CAP binding activates transcription in the presence of cAMP. E. coli catabolite activator protein
   6561..6653    -  CDS            lacI (fragment): lac repressor; lacI; The lac repressor binds to the lac operator to inhibit transcription in E. coli. This inhibition can be relieved by adding lactose or isopropyl-β-D-thiogalactopyranoside (IPTG).
   6836..7424    -  rep_origin     ori: high-copy-number ColE1/pMB1/pBR322/pUC origin of replication
   7595..8455    -  CDS            AmpR: β-lactamase; bla; confers resistance to ampicillin, carbenicillin, and related antibiotics
   8456..8560    -  promoter       AmpR promoter: bla
   8608..8742    +  polyA_signal   SV40 poly(A) signal: SV40 polyadenylation signal
   8909..328     +  CDS            nef (fragment) (across the origin): NEF_HV1BR - Experimental evidence at protein level: Swiss-Prot protein existence level 1. Extracellular Nef protein targets CD4(+) T-lymphocytes for apoptosis by interacting with CXCR4 surface receptors (PubMed:14990729). From Human immunodeficiency virus type 1 group M subtype B (isolate BRU/LAI) (HIV-1).
