[The description below was written by a language model from this plasmid's Addgene catalogue record and pLannotate feature annotations shown in this document.]
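Description:
LCAPPW is a lentiviral shRNAmir backbone built on pLVX-Puro and intended for RNA interference with puromycin selection of transduced cells. In bacteria it is maintained through a high-copy ColE1/pUC-type origin and an ampicillin resistance gene (β-lactamase with its own promoter). Remnants of the lac promoter/operator region and an SV40 polyadenylation signal sit in the plasmid backbone outside the viral segment.

The transfer cassette is flanked by HIV-1 LTR sequences, both annotated as truncated, each preceded by nef-derived sequence. It carries the usual cis-acting elements: the Ψ packaging signal with an adjoining gag fragment, the Rev response element for Rev-dependent nuclear export of the genomic RNA, and the cPPT/CTS, which aids nuclear import of the reverse-transcribed genome. Downstream, the human CMV enhancer and promoter drive the synthetic miR-AB insert, a microRNA-based shRNA scaffold. The feature table annotates only the 3′ miR-30a flanking sequence at the end of this region, leaving roughly a kilobase between the CMV promoter and that flank unannotated, so the record does not state what else lies there. A separate mouse PGK promoter then drives puromycin N-acetyltransferase, followed by a WPRE that enhances transcript stability and expression.

Because the hairpin is embedded in a miRNA context, it can be expressed from a Pol II promoter and processed by the endogenous microRNA pathway. As a backbone, the plasmid is meant to receive target-specific shRNAmir sequences. It belongs to a viral toolkit described by its depositors for multicolor-barcoded, multiplexed RNAi at the single-cell level, with this member providing drug selection.
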