Addgene plasmid #205648: LCAPPW
Purpose: shRNAmir backbone for RNA interference, with Puromycin selection
Depositing lab: Dapeng Wang. Depositing organization: Shandong Medical and Pharmaceutical University. Publication: miR-AB, a miRNA-based shRNA viral toolkit for multicolor-barcoded multiplex RNAi at a single-cell level. Wang D, Xiu J, Zhao J, Luo J. EMBO Rep. 2022 Apr 5;23(4):e53691. doi: 10.15252/embr.202153691. Epub 2022 Feb 24. PubMed 35201651.
Backbone
  Vector backbone: pLVX-Puro
  Backbone manufacturer: Clontech
  Vector type: Lentiviral
Growth in bacteria
  Bacterial resistance: Ampicillin, 100 μg/mL
  Growth temperature: 37°C
  Growth strain: NEB Stable
  Copy number: High Copy
Gene/Insert
  Gene/Insert name: miR-AB
  Species: Synthetic
  Promoter: hCMV
  Cloning method: Restriction Enzyme; 5′ cloning site BamHI (unknown if destroyed); 3′ cloning site ApaI (unknown if destroyed)
  Sequencing primers: 3′ PGK Reverse: GCCAGAGGCCACTTGTGTAG
Terms and licenses: Academic/Nonprofit Terms; Industry Terms: Not Available to Industry
How to cite: LCAPPW was a gift from Dapeng Wang (Addgene plasmid # 205648 ; http://n2t.net/addgene:205648 ; RRID:Addgene_205648)
